Addgene plasmid #81496: pDONR223_KEAP1_p.S45F
Purpose: Gateway Donor vector containing KEAP1 , part of the Target Accelerator Plasmid Collection.
Depositing lab: Jesse Boehm & William Hahn & David Root. Depositing organization: Broad Institute. Publication: Systematic Functional Interrogation of Rare Cancer Variants Identifies Oncogenic Alleles. Kim E, Ilic N, Shrestha Y, Zou L, Kamburov A, Zhu C, Yang X, Lubonja R, Tran N, Nguyen C, Lawrence MS, Piccioni F, Bagul M, Doench JG, Chouinard CR, Wu X, Hogstrom L, Natoli T, Tamayo P, Horn H, Corsello SM, Lage K, Root DE, Subramanian A, Golub TR, Getz G, Boehm JS, Hahn WC. Cancer Discov. 2016 Jul;6(7):714-26. doi: 10.1158/2159-8290.CD-16-0160. Epub 2016 May 4. PubMed 27147599.
Backbone
  Vector backbone: pDONR223
  Backbone manufacturer: Invitrogen
  Backbone size w/o insert (bp): 2790
  Vector type: Gateway Entry vector
Growth in bacteria
  Bacterial resistance: Spectinomycin, 50 μg/mL
  Growth temperature: 37°C
  Growth strain: DH5alpha
  Copy number: High Copy
Gene/Insert
  Gene/Insert name: KEAP1 (alt name: NM_012289.3)
  Species: H. sapiens (human)
  Mutation: S45F; C624S
  Entrez Gene: KEAP1 (a.k.a. INrf2, KLHL19)
  Promoter: None
  Cloning method: Gateway Cloning
  Sequencing primers: 5′ M13pUC-fwd; 3′ M13-Rev
Terms and licenses: Academic/Nonprofit Terms; Industry Terms: Not Available to Industry
Depositor comments: Open state: NO stop codon immediately follows insert
How to cite: pDONR223_KEAP1_p.S45F was a gift from Jesse Boehm & William Hahn & David Root (Addgene plasmid # 81496 ; http://n2t.net/addgene:81496 ; RRID:Addgene_81496)
