[The description below was written by a language model from this plasmid's Addgene catalogue record and pLannotate feature annotations shown in this document.]
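Description:
pDONR223_KEAP1_p.S45F is a Gateway entry clone built on the Invitrogen pDONR223 backbone and carrying a mutant allele of human KEAP1 (also known as INrf2 or KLHL19; reference transcript NM_012289.3). It belongs to the Target Accelerator Plasmid Collection, a set of cancer-associated variant ORFs assembled for systematic functional testing of rare alleles. The plasmid is maintained in E. coli at high copy from a ColE1/pUC-type origin and is selected with spectinomycin through the aadA (SmR) aminoglycoside adenylyltransferase gene. This gene sits downstream of a fragment of the class 1 integron Pc promoter and a short gentamicin acetyltransferase remnant.

The KEAP1 coding sequence carries the S45F substitution named in the plasmid, and the record also lists a second change, C624S. The insert is flanked by attL recombination sites, so an LR Clonase reaction can move it into any compatible Gateway destination vector. The automated annotation labels the upstream site attL3 and the downstream one attL2. It also calls only part of the insert interval as KEAP1, so the annotated fragment does not span the whole region between the att sites.

The entry clone has no promoter driving the insert, so expression depends on the destination vector. The ORF is in the "open" configuration with no stop codon immediately after it, which allows in-frame C-terminal fusions to tags or reporters supplied by the destination vector. The rrnB T1 and T2 terminators upstream of the cassette insulate it from read-through transcription, and a T7 promoter lies just beyond the downstream att site, oriented toward the insert. Short lacI and lacZα fragments are backbone remnants. M13 forward and reverse primer sites flank the insert for sequence verification.
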