Features (pLannotate 1.2.2; 12 found; start..end, strand, type, name):
    121..213     +  CDS            lacI (fragment): lac repressor; lacI; The lac repressor binds to the lac operator to inhibit transcription in E. coli. This inhibition can be relieved by adding lactose or isopropyl-β-D-thiogalactopyranoside (IPTG).
    268..295     -  terminator     rrnB T2 terminator: transcription terminator T2 from the E. coli rrnB gene
    427..470     +  terminator     rrnB T1 terminator: Escherichia coli rrnB; transcription terminator T1 from the E. coli rrnB gene
    517..553     -  CDS            lacZα (fragment): LacZα fragment of β-galactosidase; lacZ fragment
    570..665     +  protein_bind   attL3: mutant version of attL; recombination site for the Gateway® LR reaction LR Clonase™
    671..1999    +  CDS            KEAP1 (fragment) (sequence partly withheld): KEAP1_HUMAN - Also known as INRF2 From Homo sapiens (Human).
   2545..2643    -  protein_bind   attL2: mutant version of attL; recombination site for the Gateway® LR reaction LR Clonase™
   2661..2679    -  promoter       T7 promoter: promoter for bacteriophage T7 RNA polymerase
   2869..2892    +  promoter       Pc promoter (fragment): intI1 (promoter lies within the coding sequence); class 1 integron promoter
   3068..3124    +  CDS            GmR (fragment): gentamycin acetyltransferase; aacC1; confers resistance to gentamycin
   3131..3922    +  CDS            SmR: aminoglycoside adenylyltransferase (Murphy, 1985); aadA; confers resistance to spectinomycin and streptomycin
   4015..4603    +  rep_origin     ori: high-copy-number ColE1/pMB1/pBR322/pUC origin of replication
>Addgene plasmid #81496 | pDONR223_KEAP1_p.S45F | addgene full sequence | sequence record 168607 | Addgene NGS result
CTTTCCTGCGTTATCCCCTGATTCTGTGGATAACCGTATTACCGCCTTTGAGTGAGCTGATACCGCTCGC
CGCAGCCGAACGACCGAGCGCAGCGAGTCAGTGAGCGAGGAAGCGGAAGAGCGCCCAATACGCAAACCGC
CTCTCCCCGCGCGTTGGCCGATTCATTAATGCAGCTGGCACGACAGGTTTCCCGACTGGAAAGCGGGCAG
TGAGCGCAACGCAATTAATACGCGTACCGCTAGCCAGGAAGAGTTTGTAGAAACGCAAAAAGGCCATCCG
TCAGGATGGCCTTCTGCTTAGTTTGATGCCTGGCAGTTTATGGCGGGCGTCCTGCCCGCCACCCTCCGGG
CCGTTGCTTCACAACGTTCAAATCCGCTCCCGGCGGATTTGTCCTACTCAGGAGAGCGTTCACCGACAAA
CAACAGATAAAACGAAAGGCCCAGTCTTCCGACTGAGCCTTTCGTTTTATTTGATGCCTGGCAGTTCCCT
ACTCTCGCGTTAACGCTAGCATGGATGTTTTCCCAGTCACGACGTTGTAAAACGACGGCCAGTCTTAAGC
TCGGGCCCCAAATAATGATTTTATTTTGACTGATAGTGACCTGTTCGTTGCAACAAATTGATGAGCAATG
CTTTTTTATAATGACAACTTTGTACAAAAAAGTTGGCACCATGCAGCCAGATCCCAGGCCTAGCGGGGCT
GGGGCCTGCTGCCGATTCCTGCCCCTGCAGTCACAGTGCCCTGAGGGGGCAGGGGACGCGGTGATGTACG
CCTCCACTGAGTGCAAGGCGGAGGTGACGCCCTTCCAGCATGGCAACCGCACCTTCAGCTACACCCTGGA
GGATCATACCAAGCAGGCCTTTGGCATCATGAACGAGCTGCGGCTCAGCCAGCAGCTGTGTGACGTCACA
CTGCAGGTCAAGTACCAGGATGCACCGGCCGCCCAGTTCATGGCCCACAAGGTGGTGCTGGCCTCATCCA
GCCCTGTCTTCAAGGCCATGTTCACCAACGGGCTGCGGGAGCAGGGCATGGAGGTGGTGTCCATTGAGGG
TATCCACCCCAAGGTCATGGAGCGCCTCATTGAATTCGCCTACACGGCCTCCATCTCCATGGGCGAGAAG
TGTGTCCTCCACGTCATGAACGGTGCTGTCATGTACCAGATCGACAGCGTTGTCCGTGCCTGCAGTGACT
TCCTGGTGCAGCAGCTGGACCCCAGCAATGCCATCGGCATCGCCAACTTCGCTGAGCAGATTGGCTGTGT
GGAGTTGCACCAGCGTGCCCGGGAGTACATCTACATGCATTTTGGGGAGGTGGCCAAGCAAGAGGAGTTC
TTCAACCTGTCCCACTGCCAACTGGTGACCCTCATCAGCCGGGACGACCTGAACGTGCGCTGCGAGTCCG
AGGTCTTCCACGCCTGCATCAACTGGGTCAAGTACGACTGCGAACAGCGACGGTTCTACGTCCAGGCGCT
GCTGCGGGCCGTGCGCTGCCACTCGTTGACGCCGAACTTCCTGCAGATGCAGCTGCAGAAGTGCGAGATC
CTGCAGTCCGACTCCCGCTGCAAGGACTACCTGGTCAAGATCTTCGAGGAGCTCACCCTGCACAAGCCCA
CGCAGGTGATGCCCTGCCGGGCG
[864 nt withheld, positions 1634-2497]
ATGGAGCCCTGCCGGAAGCAGATTGACCAGCAGAACTGTACCAGTTGCCCAACTTTCTTGTACAAAGTTG
GCATTATAAAAAAGCATTGCTTATCAATTTGTTGCAACGAACAGGTCACTATCAGTCAAAATAAAATCAT
TATTTGCCATCCAGCTGATATCCCCTATAGTGAGTCGTATTACATGGTCATAGCTGTTTCCTGGCAGCTC
TGGCCCGTGTCTCAAAATCTCTGATGTTACATTGCACAAGATAAAAATATATCATCATGCCTCCTCTAGA
CCAGCCAGGACAGAAATGCCTCGACTTCGCTGCTACCCAAGGTTGCCGGGTGACGCACACCGTGGAAACG
GATGAAGGCACGAACCCAGTGGACATAAGCCTGTTCGGTTCGTAAGCTGTAATGCAAGTAGCGTATGCGC
TCACGCAACTGGTCCAGAACCTTGACCGAACGCAGCGGTGGTAACGGCGCAGTGGCGGTTTTCATGGCTT
GTTATGACTGTTTTTTTGGGGTACAGTCTATGCCTCGGGCATCCAAGCAGCAAGCGCGTTACGCCGTGGG
TCGATGTTTGATGTTATGGAGCAGCAACGATGTTACGCAGCAGGGCAGTCGCCCTAAAACAAAGTTAAAC
ATTATGAGGGAAGCGGTGATCGCCGAAGTATCGACTCAACTATCAGAGGTAGTTGGCGTCATCGAGCGCC
ATCTCGAACCGACGTTGCTGGCCGTACATTTGTACGGCTCCGCAGTGGATGGCGGCCTGAAGCCACACAG
TGATATTGATTTGCTGGTTACGGTGACCGTAAGGCTTGATGAAACAACGCGGCGAGCTTTGATCAACGAC
CTTTTGGAAACTTCGGCTTCCCCTGGAGAGAGCGAGATTCTCCGCGCTGTAGAAGTCACCATTGTTGTGC
ACGACGACATCATTCCGTGGCGTTATCCAGCTAAGCGCGAACTGCAATTTGGAGAATGGCAGCGCAATGA
CATTCTTGCAGGTATCTTCGAGCCAGCCACGATCGACATTGATCTGGCTATCTTGCTGACAAAAGCAAGA
GAACATAGCGTTGCCTTGGTAGGTCCAGCGGCGGAGGAACTCTTTGATCCGGTTCCTGAACAGGATCTAT
TTGAGGCGCTAAATGAAACCTTAACGCTATGGAACTCGCCGCCCGACTGGGCTGGCGATGAGCGAAATGT
AGTGCTTACGTTGTCCCGCATTTGGTACAGCGCAGTAACCGGCAAAATCGCGCCGAAGGATGTCGCTGCC
GACTGGGCAATGGAGCGCCTGCCGGCCCAGTATCAGCCCGTCATACTTGAAGCTAGACAGGCTTATCTTG
GACAAGAAGAAGATCGCTTGGCCTCGCGCGCAGATCAGTTGGAAGAATTTGTCCACTACGTGAAAGGCGA
GATCACCAAGGTAGTCGGCAAATAACCCTCGAGCCACCCATGACCAAAATCCCTTAACGTGAGTTACGCG
TCGTTCCACTGAGCGTCAGACCCCGTAGAAAAGATCAAAGGATCTTCTTGAGATCCTTTTTTTCTGCGCG
TAATCTGCTGCTTGCAAACAAAAAAACCACCGCTACCAGCGGTGGTTTGTTTGCCGGATCAAGAGCTACC
AACTCTTTTTCCGAAGGTAACTGGCTTCAGCAGAGCGCAGATACCAAATACTGTTCTTCTAGTGTAGCCG
TAGTTAGGCCACCACTTCAAGAACTCTGTAGCACCGCCTACATACCTCGCTCTGCTAATCCTGTTACCAG
TGGCTGCTGCCAGTGGCGATAAGTCGTGTCTTACCGGGTTGGACTCAAGACGATAGTTACCGGATAAGGC
GCAGCGGTCGGGCTGAACGGGGGGTTCGTGCACACAGCCCAGCTTGGAGCGAACGACCTACACCGAACTG
AGATACCTACAGCGTGAGCTATGAGAAAGCGCCACGCTTCCCGAAGGGAGAAAGGCGGACAGGTATCCGG
TAAGCGGCAGGGTCGGAACAGGAGAGCGCACGAGGGAGCTTCCAGGGGGAAACGCCTGGTATCTTTATAG
TCCTGTCGGGTTTCGCCACCTCTGACTTGAGCGTCGATTTTTGTGATGCTCGTCAGGGGGGCGGAGCCTA
TGGAAAAACGCCAGCAACGCGGCCTTTTTACGGTTCCTGGCCTTTTGCTGGCCTTTTGCTCACATGTT
