>Addgene plasmid #81496 | pDONR223_KEAP1_p.S45F | depositor partial sequence | sequence record 154815 | Insert sequence
ATGCAGCCAGATCCCAGGCCTAGCGGGGCTGGGGCCTGCTGCCGATTCCTGCCCCTGCAGTCACAGTGCC
CTGAGGGGGCAGGGGACGCGGTGATGTACGCCTCCACTGAGTGCAAGGCGGAGGTGACGCCCTTCCAGCA
TGGCAACCGCACCTTCAGCTACACCCTGGAGGATCATACCAAGCAGGCCTTTGGCATCATGAACGAGCTG
CGGCTCAGCCAGCAGCTGTGTGACGTCACACTGCAGGTCAAGTACCAGGATGCACCGGCCGCCCAGTTCA
TGGCCCACAAGGTGGTGCTGGCCTCATCCAGCCCTGTCTTCAAGGCCATGTTCACCAACGGGCTGCGGGA
GCAGGGCATGGAGGTGGTGTCCATTGAGGGTATCCACCCCAAGGTCATGGAGCGCCTCATTGAATTCGCC
TACACGGCCTCCATCTCCATGGGCGAGAAGTGTGTCCTCCACGTCATGAACGGTGCTGTCATGTACCAGA
TCGACAGCGTTGTCCGTGCCTGCAGTGACTTCCTGGTGCAGCAGCTGGACCCCAGCAATGCCATCGGCAT
CGCCAACTTCGCTGAGCAGATTGGCTGTGTGGAGTTGCACCAGCGTGCCCGGGAGTACATCTACATGCAT
TTTGGGGAGGTGGCCAAGCAAGAGGAGTTCTTCAACCTGTCCCACTGCCAACTGGTGACCCTCATCAGCC
GGGACGACCTGAACGTGCGCTGCGAGTCCGAGGTCTTCCACGCCTGCATCAACTGGGTCAAGTACGACTG
CGAACAGCGACGGTTCTACGTCCAGGCGCTGCTGCGGGCCGTGCGCTGCCACTCGTTGACGCCGAACTTC
CTGCAGATGCAGCTGCAGAAGTGCGAGATCCTGCAGTCCGACTCCCGCTGCAAGGACTACCTGGTCAAGA
TCTTCGAGGAGCTCACCCTGCACAAGCCCACGCAGGTGATGCCCTGCCGGGCG
[864 nt withheld, positions 964-1827]
ATGGAGCCCTGCCGGAAGCAGATTGACCAGCAGAACTGTACCAGT
