>Addgene plasmid #81496 | pDONR223_KEAP1_p.S45F | addgene partial sequence | sequence record 156512 | M13-F20 5'-TGTAAAACGACGGCCAGT-3'
TTCGTTGCAACAAATTGATGAGCAATGCTTTTTTATAATGACAACTTTGTACAAAAAAGTTGGCACCATG
CAGCCAGATCCCAGGCCTAGCGGGGCTGGGGCCTGCTGCCGATTCCTGCCCCTGCAGTCACAGTGCCCTG
AGGGGGCAGGGGACGCGGTGATGTACGCCTCCACTGAGTGCAAGGCGGAGGTGACGCCCTTCCAGCATGG
CAACCGCACCTTCAGCTACACCCTGGAGGATCATACCAAGCAGGCCTTTGGCATCATGAACGAGCTGCGG
CTCAGCCAGCAGCTGTGTGACGTCACACTGCAGGTCAAGTACCAGGATGCACCGGCCGCCCAGTTCATGG
CCCACAAGGTGGTGCTGGCCTCATCCAGCCCTGTCTTCAAGGCCATGTTCACCAACGGGCTGCGGGAGCA
GGGCATGGAGGTGGTGTCCATTGAGGGTATCCACCCCAAGGTCATGGAGCGCCTCATTGAATTCGCCTAC
ACGGCCTCCATCTCCATGGGCGAGAAGTGTGTCCTCCACGTCATGAACGGTGCTGTCATGTACCAGATCG
ACAGCGTTGTCCGTGCCTGCAGTGACTTCCTGGTGCAGCAGCTGGACCCCAGCAATGCCATCGGCATCGC
CAACTTCGCTGAGCAGATTGGCTGTGTGGAGTTGCACCAGCGTGCCCGGGAGTACATCTACATGCATTTT
GGGGAGGTGGCCAAGCAAGAGGAGTTCTTCAACCTGTCCCACTGCCAACTGGTGACCCTCATCAGCCGGG
ACGACCTGAACGTGCGCTGCGAGTCCGAGGTCTTCCACGCCTGCATCAACTGGGTCAAGTACGACTGCGA
ACAGCGACGGTTCTACGTCCAGGCGCTGCTGCGGGCCGTGCGCTGCCACTCGTTGACGCCGAACTTCCTG
CAGATGCAGCTGCAGAAGTGCGAGATCCTGCAGTCCGACTCCCGCTGCAAGGACTACCTGGTCAAGATCT
TCGAGGAGCTCACCCTGCACAAGCCCACGCAGGTGATGCCCTGCCGGGCGCCCAAGGTGGGCCGCCTGAT
CTACA
